>Addgene plasmid #109349 | pLenti-LbCpf1-U6_FlipArray | addgene full sequence | sequence record 213352 | Addgene NGS Result
TCGACGGATCGGGAGATCTCCCGATCCCCTATGGTGCACTCTCAGTACAATCTGCTCTGATGCCGCATAG
TTAAGCCAGTATCTGCTCCCTGCTTGTGTGTTGGAGGTCGCTGAGTAGTGCGCGAGCAAAATTTAAGCTA
CAACAAGGCAAGGCTTGACCGACAATTGCATGAAGAATCTGCTTAGGGTTAGGCGTTTTGCGCTGCTTCG
CGATGTACGGGCCAGATATACGCGTTGACATTGATTATTGACTAGTTATTAATAGTAATCAATTACGGGG
TCATTAGTTCATAGCCCATATATGGAGTTCCGCGTTACATAACTTACGGTAAATGGCCCGCCTGGCTGAC
CGCCCAACGACCCCCGCCCATTGACGTCAATAATGACGTATGTTCCCATAGTAACGCCAATAGGGACTTT
CCATTGACGTCAATGGGTGGAGTATTTACGGTAAACTGCCCACTTGGCAGTACATCAAGTGTATCATATG
CCAAGTACGCCCCCTATTGACGTCAATGACGGTAAATGGCCCGCCTGGCATTATGCCCAGTACATGACCT
TATGGGACTTTCCTACTTGGCAGTACATCTACGTATTAGTCATCGCTATTACCATGGTGATGCGGTTTTG
GCAGTACATCAATGGGCGTGGATAGCGGTTTGACTCACGGGGATTTCCAAGTCTCCACCCCATTGACGTC
AATGGGAGTTTGTTTTGGCACCAAAATCAACGGGACTTTCCAAAATGTCGTAACAACTCCGCCCCATTGA
CGCAAATGGGCGGTAGGCGTGTACGGTGGGAGGTCTATATAAGCAGCGCGTTTTGCCTGTACTGGGTCTC
TCTGGTTAGACCAGATCTGAGCCTGGGAGCTCTCTGGCTAACTAGGGAACCCACTGCTTAAGCCTCAATA
AAGCTTGCCTTGAGTGCTTCAAGTAGTGTGTGCCCGTCTGTTGTGTGACTCTGGTAACTAGAGATCCCTC
AGACCCTTTTAGTCAGTGTGGAAAATCTCTAGCAGTGGCGCCCGAACAGGGACTTGAAAGCGAAAGGGAA
ACCAGAGGAGCTCTCTCGACGCAGGACTCGGCTTGCTGAAGCGCGCACGGCAAGAGGCGAGGGGCGGCGA
CTGGTGAGTACGCCAAAAATTTTGACTAGCGGAGGCTAGAAGGAGAGAGATGGGTGCGAGAGCGTCAGTA
TTAAGCGGGGGAGAATTAGATCGCGATGGGAAAAAATTCGGTTAAGGCCAGGGGGAAAGAAAAAATATAA
ATTAAAACATATAGTATGGGCAAGCAGGGAGCTAGAACGATTCGCAGTTAATCCTGGCCTGTTAGAAACA
TCAGAAGGCTGTAGACAAATACTGGGACAGCTACAACCATCCCTTCAGACAGGATCAGAAGAACTTAGAT
CATTATATAATACAGTAGCAACCCTCTATTGTGTGCATCAAAGGATAGAGATAAAAGACACCAAGGAAGC
TTTAGACAAGATAGAGGAAGAGCAAAACAAAAGTAAGACCACCGCACAGCAAGCGGCCGCTGATCTTCAG
ACCTGGAGGAGGAGATATGAGGGACAATTGGAGAAGTGAATTATATAAATATAAAGTAGTAAAAATTGAA
CCATTAGGAGTAGCACCCACCAAGGCAAAGAGAAGAGTGGTGCAGAGAGAAAAAAGAGCAGTGGGAATAG
GAGCTTTGTTCCTTGGGTTCTTGGGAGCAGCAGGAAGCACTATGGGCGCAGCGTCAATGACGCTGACGGT
ACAGGCCAGACAATTATTGTCTGGTATAGTGCAGCAGCAGAACAATTTGCTGAGGGCTATTGAGGCGCAA
CAGCATCTGTTGCAACTCACAGTCTGGGGCATCAAGCAGCTCCAGGCAAGAATCCTGGCTGTGGAAAGAT
ACCTAAAGGATCAACAGCTCCTGGGGATTTGGGGTTGCTCTGGAAAACTCATTTGCACCACTGCTGTGCC
TTGGAATGCTAGTTGGAGTAATAAATCTCTGGAACAGATTTGGAATCACACGACCTGGATGGAGTGGGAC
AGAGAAATTAACAATTACACAAGCTTAATACACTCCTTAATTGAAGAATCGCAAAACCAGCAAGAAAAGA
ATGAACAAGAATTATTGGAATTAGATAAATGGGCAAGTTTGTGGAATTGGTTTAACATAACAAATTGGCT
GTGGTATATAAAATTATTCATAATGATAGTAGGAGGCTTGGTAGGTTTAAGAATAGTTTTTGCTGTACTT
TCTATAGTGAATAGAGTTAGGCAGGGATATTCACCATTATCGTTTCAGACCCACCTCCCAACCCCGAGGG
GACCCGACAGGCCCGAAGGAATAGAAGAAGAAGGTGGAGAGAGAGACAGAGACAGATCCATTCGATTAGT
GAACGGATCGGCACTGCGTGCGCCAATTCTGCAGACAAATGGCAGTATTCATCCACAATTTTAAAAGAAA
AGGGGGGATTGGGGGGTACAGTGCAGGGGAAAGAATAGTAGACATAATAGCAACAGACATACAAACTAAA
GAATTACAAAAACAAATTACAAAAATTCAAAATTTTCGGGTTTATTACAGGGACAGCAGAGATCCAGTTT
GGTTAATTTAATTAAAAAAATACCGTTCGTATAGCATACATTATACGAAGTTATGAGACGTCCGTCTCAT
CTACACTTAGTAGAAATTATACCGTTCGTATAATGTATGCTATACGAAGTTATAGCGCTATCTACACTTA
GTAGAAATTACGGTGTTTCGTCCTTTCCACAAGATATATAAAGCCAAGAAATCGAAATACTTTCAAGTTA
CGGTAAGCATATGATAGTCCATTTTAAAACATAATTTTAAAACTGCAAACTACCCAAGAAATTATTACTT
TCTACGTCACGTATTTTGTACTAATATCTTTGTGTTTACAGTCAAATTAATTCCAATTATCTCTCTAACA
GCCTTGTATCGTATATGCAAATATGAAGGAATCATGGGAAATAGGCCCTCTTCTCGAGAGGTCTTGAAAG
GAGTGGGAATTGGCTCCGGTGCCCGTCAGTGGGCAGAGCGCACATCGCCCACAGTCCCCGAGAAGTTGGG
GGGAGGGGTCGGCAATTGATCCGGTGCCTAGAGAAGGTGGCGCGGGGTAAACTGGGAAAGTGATGTCGTG
TACTGGCTCCGCCTTTTTCCCGAGGGTGGGGGAGAACCGTATATAAGTGCAGTAGTCGCCGTGAACGTTC
TTTTTCGCAACGGGTTTGCCGCCAGAACACAGGTCCGGTGCCACCATGGCCCCAAAGAAGAAGCGGAAGG
TCGGTATCCACGGAGTCCCAGCAGCCAGCAAGCTGGAGAAGTTTACAAACTGCTACTCCCTGTCTAAGAC
CCTGAGGTTCAAGGCCATCCCTGTGGGCAAGACCCAGGAGAACATCGACAATAAGCGGCTGCTGGTGGAG
GACGAGAAGAGAGCCGAGGATTATAAGGGCGTGAAGAAGCTGCTGGATCGCTACTATCTGTCTTTTATCA
ACGACGTGCTGCACAGCATCAAGCTGAAGAATCTGAACAATTACATCAGCCTGTTCCGGAAGAAAACCAG
AACCGAGAAGGAGAATAAGGAGCTGGAGAACCTGGAGATCAATCTGCGGAAGGAGATCGCCAAGGCCTTC
AAGGGCAACGAGGGCTACAAGTCCCTGTTTAAGAAGGATATCATCGAGACAATCCTGCCAGAGTTCCTGG
ACGATAAGGACGAGATCGCCCTGGTGAACAGCTTCAATGGCTTTACCACAGCCTTCACCGGCTTCTTTGA
TAACAGAGAGAATATGTTTTCCGAGGAGGCCAAGAGCACATCCATCGCCTTCAGGTGTATCAACGAGAAT
CTGACCCGCTACATCTCTAATATGGACATCTTCGAGAAGGTGGACGCCATCTTTGATAAGCACGAGGTGC
AGGAGATCAAGGAGAAGATCCTGAACAGCGACTATGATGTGGAGGATTTCTTTGAGGGCGAGTTCTTTAA
CTTTGTGCTGACACAGGAGGGCATCGACGTGTATAACGCCATCATCGGCGGCTTCGTGACCGAGAGCGGC
GAGAAGATCAAGGGCCTGAACGAGTACATCAACCTGTATAATCAGAAAACCAAGCAGAAGCTGCCTAAGT
TTAAGCCACTGTATAAGCAGGTGCTGAGCGATCGGGAGTCTCTGAGCTTCTACGGCGAGGGCTATACATC
CGATGAGGAGGTGCTGGAGGTGTTTAGAAACACCCTGAACAAGAACAGCGAGATCTTCAGCTCCATCAAG
AAGCTGGAGAAGCTGTTCAAGAATTTTGACGAGTACTCTAGCGCCGGCATCTTTGTGAAGAACGGCCCCG
CCATCAGCACAATCTCCAAGGATATCTTCGGCGAGTGGAACGTGATCCGGGACAAGTGGAATGCCGAGTA
TGACGATATCCACCTGAAGAAGAAGGCCGTGGTGACCGAGAAGTACGAGGACGATCGGAGAAAGTCCTTC
AAGAAGATCGGCTCCTTTTCTCTGGAGCAGCTGCAGGAGTACGCCGACGCCGATCTGTCTGTGGTGGAGA
AGCTGAAGGAGATCATCATCCAGAAGGTGGATGAGATCTACAAGGTGTATGGCTCCTCTGAGAAGCTGTT
CGACGCCGATTTTGTGCTGGAGAAGAGCCTGAAGAAGAACGACGCCGTGGTGGCCATCATGAAGGACCTG
CTGGATTCTGTGAAGAGCTTCGAGAATTACATCAAGGCCTTCTTTGGCGAGGGCAAGGAGACAAACAGGG
ACGAGTCCTTCTATGGCGATTTTGTGCTGGCCTACGACATCCTGCTGAAGGTGGACCACATCTACGATGC
CATCCGCAATTATGTGACCCAGAAGCCCTACTCTAAGGATAAGTTCAAGCTGTATTTTCAGAACCCTCAG
TTCATGGGCGGCTGGGACAAGGATAAGGAGACAGACTATCGGGCCACCATCCTGAGATACGGCTCCAAGT
ACTATCTGGCCATCATGGATAAGAAGTACGCCAAGTGCCTGCAGAAGATCGACAAGGACGATGTGAACGG
CAATTACGAGAAGATCAACTATAAGCTGCTGCCCGGCCCTAATAAGATGCTGCCAAAGGTGTTCTTTTCT
AAGAAGTGGATGGCCTACTATAACCCCAGCGAGGACATCCAGAAGATCTACAAGAATGGCACATTCAAGA
AGGGCGATATGTTTAACCTGAATGACTGTCACAAGCTGATCGACTTCTTTAAGGATAGCATCTCCCGGTA
TCCAAAGTGGTCCAATGCCTACGATTTCAACTTTTCTGAGACAGAGAAGTATAAGGACATCGCCGGCTTT
TACAGAGAGGTGGAGGAGCAGGGCTATAAGGTGAGCTTCGAGTCTGCCAGCAAGAAGGAGGTGGATAAGC
TGGTGGAGGAGGGCAAGCTGTATATGTTCCAGATCTATAACAAGGACTTTTCCGATAAGTCTCACGGCAC
ACCCAATCTGCACACCATGTACTTCAAGCTGCTGTTTGACGAGAACAATCACGGACAGATCAGGCTGAGC
GGAGGAGCAGAGCTGTTCATGAGGCGCGCCTCCCTGAAGAAGGAGGAGCTGGTGGTGCACCCAGCCAACT
CCCCTATCGCCAACAAGAATCCAGATAATCCCAAGAAAACCACAACCCTGTCCTACGACGTGTATAAGGA
TAAGAGGTTTTCTGAGGACCAGTACGAGCTGCACATCCCAATCGCCATCAATAAGTGCCCCAAGAACATC
TTCAAGATCAATACAGAGGTGCGCGTGCTGCTGAAGCACGACGATAACCCCTATGTGATCGGCATCGATA
GGGGCGAGCGCAATCTGCTGTATATCGTGGTGGTGGACGGCAAGGGCAACATCGTGGAGCAGTATTCCCT
GAACGAGATCATCAACAACTTCAACGGCATCAGGATCAAGACAGATTACCACTCTCTGCTGGACAAGAAG
GAGAAGGAGAGGTTCGAGGCCCGCCAGAACTGGACCTCCATCGAGAATATCAAGGAGCTGAAGGCCGGCT
ATATCTCTCAGGTGGTGCACAAGATCTGCGAGCTGGTGGAGAAGTACGATGCCGTGATCGCCCTGGAGGA
CCTGAACTCTGGCTTTAAGAATAGCCGCGTGAAGGTGGAGAAGCAGGTGTATCAGAAGTTCGAGAAGATG
CTGATCGATAAGCTGAACTACATGGTGGACAAGAAGTCTAATCCTTGTGCAACAGGCGGCGCCCTGAAGG
GCTATCAGATCACCAATAAGTTCGAGAGCTTTAAGTCCATGTCTACCCAGAACGGCTTCATCTTTTACAT
CCCTGCCTGGCTGACATCCAAGATCGATCCATCTACCGGCTTTGTGAACCTGCTGAAAACCAAGTATACC
AGCATCGCCGATTCCAAGAAGTTCATCAGCTCCTTTGACAGGATCATGTACGTGCCCGAGGAGGATCTGT
TCGAGTTTGCCCTGGACTATAAGAACTTCTCTCGCACAGACGCCGATTACATCAAGAAGTGGAAGCTGTA
CTCCTACGGCAACCGGATCAGAATCTTCCGGAATCCTAAGAAGAACAACGTGTTCGACTGGGAGGAGGTG
TGCCTGACCAGCGCCTATAAGGAGCTGTTCAACAAGTACGGCATCAATTATCAGCAGGGCGATATCAGAG
CCCTGCTGTGCGAGCAGTCCGACAAGGCCTTCTACTCTAGCTTTATGGCCCTGATGAGCCTGATGCTGCA
GATGCGGAACAGCATCACAGGCCGCACCGACGTGGATTTTCTGATCAGCCCTGTGAAGAACTCCGACGGC
ATCTTCTACGATAGCCGGAACTATGAGGCCCAGGAGAATGCCATCCTGCCAAAGAACGCCGACGCCAATG
GCGCCTATAACATCGCCAGAAAGGTGCTGTGGGCCATCGGCCAGTTCAAGAAGGCCGAGGACGAGAAGCT
GGATAAGGTGAAGATCGCCATCTCTAACAAGGAGTGGCTGGAGTACGCCCAGACCAGCGTGAAGCACAAA
AGGCCGGCGGCCACGAAAAAGGCCGGCCAGGCAAAAAAGAAAAAGGGATCCTACCCATACGATGTTCCAG
ATTACGCTTATCCCTACGACGTGCCTGATTATGCATACCCATATGATGTCCCCGACTATGCCGGATCCGG
CGCAACAAACTTCTCTCTGCTGAAACAAGCCGGAGATGTCGAAGAGAATCCTGGACCGACCGAGTACAAG
CCCACGGTGCGCCTCGCCACCCGCGACGACGTCCCCAGGGCCGTACGCACCCTCGCCGCCGCGTTCGCCG
ACTACCCCGCCACGCGCCACACCGTCGATCCGGACCGCCACATCGAGCGGGTCACCGAGCTGCAAGAACT
CTTCCTCACGCGCGTCGGGCTCGACATCGGCAAGGTGTGGGTCGCGGACGACGGCGCCGCGGTGGCGGTC
TGGACCACGCCGGAGAGCGTCGAAGCGGGGGCGGTGTTCGCCGAGATCGGCCCGCGCATGGCCGAGTTGA
GCGGTTCCCGGCTGGCCGCGCAGCAACAGATGGAAGGCCTCCTGGCGCCGCACCGGCCCAAGGAGCCCGC
GTGGTTCCTGGCCACCGTCGGAGTCTCGCCCGACCACCAGGGCAAGGGTCTGGGCAGCGCCGTCGTGCTC
CCCGGAGTGGAGGCGGCCGAGCGCGCCGGGGTGCCCGCCTTCCTGGAGACCTCCGCGCCCCGCAACCTCC
CCTTCTACGAGCGGCTCGGCTTCACCGTCACCGCCGACGTCGAGGTGCCCGAAGGACCGCGCACCTGGTG
CATGACCCGCAAGCCCGGTGCCTGAACGCGTTAAGTCGACAATCAACCTCTGGATTACAAAATTTGTGAA
AGATTGACTGGTATTCTTAACTATGTTGCTCCTTTTACGCTATGTGGATACGCTGCTTTAATGCCTTTGT
ATCATGCTATTGCTTCCCGTATGGCTTTCATTTTCTCCTCCTTGTATAAATCCTGGTTGCTGTCTCTTTA
TGAGGAGTTGTGGCCCGTTGTCAGGCAACGTGGCGTGGTGTGCACTGTGTTTGCTGACGCAACCCCCACT
GGTTGGGGCATTGCCACCACCTGTCAGCTCCTTTCCGGGACTTTCGCTTTCCCCCTCCCTATTGCCACGG
CGGAACTCATCGCCGCCTGCCTTGCCCGCTGCTGGACAGGGGCTCGGCTGTTGGGCACTGACAATTCCGT
GGTGTTGTCGGGGAAATCATCGTCCTTTCCTTGGCTGCTCGCCTGTGTTGCCACCTGGATTCTGCGCGGG
ACGTCCTTCTGCTACGTCCCTTCGGCCCTCAATCCAGCGGACCTTCCTTCCCGCGGCCTGCTGCCGGCTC
TGCGGCCTCTTCCGCGTCTTCGCCTTCGCCCTCAGACGAGTCGGATCTCCCTTTGGGCCGCCTCCCCGCG
TCGACTTTAAGACCAATGACTTACAAGGCAGCTGTAGATCTTAGCCACTTTTTAAAAGAAAAGGGGGGAC
TGGAAGGGCTAATTCACTCCCAACGAAGACAAGATCTGCTTTTTGCTTGTACTGGGTCTCTCTGGTTAGA
CCAGATCTGAGCCTGGGAGCTCTCTGGCTAACTAGGGAACCCACTGCTTAAGCCTCAATAAAGCTTGCCT
TGAGTGCTTCAAGTAGTGTGTGCCCGTCTGTTGTGTGACTCTGGTAACTAGAGATCCCTCAGACCCTTTT
AGTCAGTGTGGAAAATCTCTAGCAGGGCCCGTTTAAACCCGCTGATCAGCCTCGACTGTGCCTTCTAGTT
GCCAGCCATCTGTTGTTTGCCCCTCCCCCGTGCCTTCCTTGACCCTGGAAGGTGCCACTCCCACTGTCCT
TTCCTAATAAAATGAGGAAATTGCATCGCATTGTCTGAGTAGGTGTCATTCTATTCTGGGGGGTGGGGTG
GGGCAGGACAGCAAGGGGGAGGATTGGGAAGACAATAGCAGGCATGCTGGGGATGCGGTGGGCTCTATGG
CTTCTGAGGCGGAAAGAACCAGCTGGGGCTCTAGGGGGTATCCCC
[124 nt withheld, positions 9006-9129]
C
[91 nt withheld, positions 9131-9221]
A
[49 nt withheld, positions 9223-9271]
CCTTTGACGTTGGAGTCCACGTTCTTT
[37 nt withheld, positions 9299-9335]
ACCCTATCTCGGTCTATTCTTTTGATTTATAAGGGATTTTGCCGATTTCGGCCTATTGGTTAAAAAATGA
GCTGATTTAACAAAAATTTAACGCGAATTAATTCTGTGGAATGTGTGTCAGTTAGGGTGTGGAAAGTCCC
CAGGCTCCCCAGCAGGCAGAAGTATGCAAAGCATGCATCTCAATTAGTCAGCAACCAGGTGTGGAAAGTC
CCCAGGCTCCCCAGCAGGCAGAAGTATGCAAAGCATGCATCTCAATTAGTCAGCAACCATAGTCCCGCCC
CTAACTCCGCCCATCCCGCCCCTAACTCCGCCCAGTTCCGCCCATTCTCCGCCCCATGGCTGACTAATTT
TTTTTATTTATGCAGAGGCCGAGGCCGCCTCTGCCTCTGAGCTATTCCAGAAGTAGTGAGGAGGCTTTTT
TGGAGGCCTAGGCTTTTGCAAAAAGCTCCCGGGAGCTTGTATATCCATTTTCGGATCTGATCAGCACGTG
TTGACAATTAATCATCGGCATAGTATATCGGCATAGTATAATACGACAAGGTGAGGAACTAAACCATGGC
CAAGTTGACCAGTGCCGTTCCGGTGCTCACCGCGCGCGACGTCGCCGGAGCGGTCGAGTTCTGGACCGAC
CGGCTCGGGTTCTCCCGGGACTTCGTGGAGGACGACTTCGCCGGTGTGGTCCGGGACGACGTGACCCTGT
TCATCAGCGCGGTCCAGGACCAGGTGGTGCCGGACAACACCCTGGCCTGGGTGTGGGTGCGCGGCCTGGA
CGAGCTGTACGCCGAGTGGTCGGAGGTCGTGTCCACGAACTTCCGGGACGCCTCCGGGCCGGCCATGACC
GAGATCGGCGAGCAGCCGTGGGGGCGGGAGTTCGCCCTGCGCGACCCGGCCGGCAACTGCGTGCACTTCG
TGGCCGAGGAGCAGGACTGACACGTGCTACGAGATTTCGATTCCACCGCCGCCTTCTATGAAAGGTTGGG
CTTCGGAATCGTTTTCCGGGACGCCGGCTGGATGATCCTCCAGCGCGGGGATCTCATGCTGGAGTTCTTC
GCCCACCCCAACTTGTTTATTGCAGCTTATAATGGTTACAAATAAAGCAATAGCATCACAAATTTCACAA
ATAAAGCATTTTTTTCACTGCATTCTAGTTGTGGTTTGTCCAAACTCATCAATGTATCTTATCATGTCTG
TATACCGTCGACCTCTAGCTAGAGCTTGGCGTAATCATGGTCATAGCTGTTTCCTGTGTGAAATTGTTAT
CCGCTCACAATTCCACACAACATACGAGCCGGAAGCATAAAGTGTAAAGCCTGGGGTGCCTAATGAGTGA
GCTAACTCACATTAATTGCGTTGCGCTCACTGCCCGCTTTCCAGTCGGGAAACCTGTCGTGCCAGCTGCA
TTAATGAATCGGCCAACGCGCGGGGAGAGGCGGTTTGCGTATTGGGCGCTCTTCCGCTTCCTCGCTCACT
GACTCGCTGCGCTCGGTCGTTCGGCTGCGGCGAGCGGTATCAGCTCACTCAAAGGCGGTAATACGGTTAT
CCACAGAATCAGGGGATAACGCAGGAAAGAACATGTGAGCAAAAGGCCAGCAAAAGGCCAGGAACCGTAA
AAAGGCCGCGTTGCTGGCGTTTTTCCATAGGCTCCGCCCCCCTGACGAGCATCACAAAAATCGACGCTCA
AGTCAGAGGTGGCGAAACCCGACAGGACTATAAAGATACCAGGCGTTTCCCCCTGGAAGCTCCCTCGTGC
GCTCTCCTGTTCCGACCCTGCCGCTTACCGGATACCTGTCCGCCTTTCTCCCTTCGGGAAGCGTGGCGCT
TTCTCATAGCTCACGCTGTAGGTATCTCAGTTCGGTGTAGGTCGTTCGCTCCAAGCTGGGCTGTGTGCAC
GAACCCCCCGTTCAGCCCGACCGCTGCGCCTTATCCGGTAACTATCGTCTTGAGTCCAACCCGGTAAGAC
ACGACTTATCGCCACTGGCAGCAGCCACTGGTAACAGGATTAGCAGAGCGAGGTATGTAGGCGGTGCTAC
AGAGTTCTTGAAGTGGTGGCCTAACTACGGCTACACTAGAAGAACAGTATTTGGTATCTGCGCTCTGCTG
AAGCCAGTTACCTTCGGAAAAAGAGTTGGTAGCTCTTGATCCGGCAAACAAACCACCGCTGGTAGCGGTG
GTTTTTTTGTTTGCAAGCAGCAGATTACGCGCAGAAAAAAAGGATCTCAAGAAGATCCTTTGATCTTTTC
TACGGGGTCTGACGCTCAGTGGAACGAAAACTCACGTTAAGGGATTTTGGTCATGAGATTATCAAAAAGG
ATCTTCACCTAGATCCTTTTAAATTAAAAATGAAGTTTTAAATCAATCTAAAGTATATATGAGTAAACTT
GGTCTGACAGTTACCAATGCTTAATCAGTGAGGCACCTATCTCAGCGATCTGTCTATTTCGTTCATCCAT
AGTTGCCTGACTCCCCGTCGTGTAGATAACTACGATACGGGAGGGCTTACCATCTGGCCCCAGTGCTGCA
ATGATACCGCGAGACCCACGCTCACCGGCTCCAGATTTATCAGCAATAAACCAGCCAGCCGGAAGGGCCG
AGCGCAGAAGTGGTCCTGCAACTTTATCCGCCTCCATCCAGTCTATTAATTGTTGCCGGGAAGCTAGAGT
AAGTAGTTCGCCAGTTAATAGTTTGCGCAACGTTGTTGCCATTGCTACAGGCATCGTGGTGTCACGCTCG
TCGTTTGGTATGGCTTCATTCAGCTCCGGTTCCCAACGATCAAGGCGAGTTACATGATCCCCCATGTTGT
GCAAAAAAGCGGTTAGCTCCTTCGGTCCTCCGATCGTTGTCAGAAGTAAGTTGGCCGCAGTGTTATCACT
CATGGTTATGGCAGCACTGCATAATTCTCTTACTGTCATGCCATCCGTAAGATGCTTTTCTGTGACTGGT
GAGTACTCAACCAAGTCATTCTGAGAATAGTGTATGCGGCGACCGAGTTGCTCTTGCCCGGCGTCAATAC
GGGATAATACCGCGCCACATAGCAGAACTTTAAAAGTGCTCATCATTGGAAAACGTTCTTCGGGGCGAAA
ACTCTCAAGGATCTTACCGCTGTTGAGATCCAGTTCGATGTAACCCACTCGTGCACCCAACTGATCTTCA
GCATCTTTTACTTTCACCAGCGTTTCTGGGTGAGCAAAAACAGGAAGGCAAAATGCCGCAAAAAAGGGAA
TAAGGGCGACACGGAAATGTTGAATACTCATACTCTTCCTTTTTCAATATTATTGAAGCATTTATCAGGG
TTATTGTCTCATGAGCGGATACATATTTGAATGTATTTAGAAAAATAAACAAATAGGGGTTCCGCGCACA
TTTCCCCGAAAAGTGCCACCTGACG
Features (pLannotate 1.2.2; 35 found; start..end, strand, type, name):
     30..82      -  misc_feature   bom (fragment): basis of mobility region from pBR322
    237..616     +  enhancer       CMV enhancer: human cytomegalovirus immediate early enhancer
    617..816     +  promoter       CMV promoter: human cytomegalovirus (CMV) immediate early promoter
    834..1014    +  LTR            5' LTR (truncated): truncated 5' long terminal repeat (LTR) from HIV-1
   1061..1186    +  misc_feature   HIV-1 Ψ: packaging signal of human immunodeficiency virus type 1
   1170..1533    +  CDS            HIV-1 gag (fragment): gag protein from human immunodeficiency virus 1; gag
   1679..1912    +  misc_feature   RRE: The Rev response element (RRE) of HIV-1 allows for Rev-dependent mRNA export from the nucleus to the cytoplasm.
   2289..2389    +  CDS            Rev (fragment): human immunodeficiency virus 1 (HIV-1) Rev protein; rev; enhances nuclear export of unspliced and incompletely spliced viral mRNAs
   2439..2556    +  misc_feature   cPPT/CTS: central polypurine tract and central termination sequence of HIV-1
   2611..2644    +  protein_bind   lox71: Left element (LE) mutant of loxP (Araki et al., 2010). Cre-mediated recombination occurs in the 8-bp core sequence (GCATACAT). Cre recombinase
   2680..2713    -  protein_bind   lox66: Right element (RE) mutant of loxP (Araki et al., 2010). Cre-mediated recombination occurs in the 8-bp core sequence (GCATACAT). Cre recombinase
   2750..2990    -  promoter       U6 promoter: RNA polymerase III promoter for human U6 snRNA
   3041..3252    +  promoter       EF-1α core promoter: core promoter for human elongation factor EF-1α
   3317..6997    +  CDS            LbCpf1: CRISPR-associated protein from Lachnospiraceae bacterium ND2006 (Zetsche et al., 2015)
   6998..7045    +  CDS            nucleoplasmin NLS: bipartite nuclear localization signal from nucleoplasmin
   7052..7132    +  CDS            3xHA: three tandem HA epitope tags
   7198..7795    +  CDS            PuroR (fragment): puromycin N-acetyltransferase; pac from Streptomyces; confers resistance to puromycin
   7811..8399    +  misc_feature   WPRE: woodchuck hepatitis virus posttranscriptional regulatory element
   8450..8469    +  misc_feature   cPPT/CTS (fragment): central polypurine tract and central termination sequence of HIV-1
   8471..8704    +  LTR            3' LTR (ΔU3): self-inactivating 3' long terminal repeat (LTR) from HIV-1
   8736..8960    +  polyA_signal   bGH poly(A) signal: bovine growth hormone polyadenylation signal
   8964..8985    +  promoter       SV40 promoter (fragment): SV40 enhancer and early promoter
   9006..9434    +  rep_origin     f1 ori (sequence partly withheld): f1 bacteriophage origin of replication; arrow indicates direction of (+) strand synthesis
   9448..9777    +  promoter       SV40 promoter: SV40 enhancer and early promoter
   9825..9872    +  promoter       EM7 promoter: synthetic bacterial promoter&nbsp
   9891..10265   +  CDS            BleoR: antibiotic-binding protein; Sh ble from Streptoalloteichus hindustanus; confers resistance to bleomycin, phleomycin, and Zeocin™
  10275..10400   +  CDS            ble (fragment): BLE_KLEPN - Experimental evidence at protein level: Swiss-Prot protein existence level 1. Binding protein with a strong affinity to the bleomycin family of antibiotics. Binds to CL990; an antimitotic-antibiotic compound. From Klebsiella pneumoniae.
  10395..10516   +  polyA_signal   SV40 poly(A) signal: SV40 polyadenylation signal
  10587..10609   -  protein_bind   lac operator (fragment): The lac repressor binds to the lac operator to inhibit transcription in E. coli. This inhibition can be relieved by adding lactose or isopropyl-β-D-thiogalactopyranoside (IPTG). lac repressor encoded by lacI
  10613..10643   -  promoter       lac promoter: promoter for the E. coli lac operon
  10658..10679   -  protein_bind   CAP binding site: CAP binding activates transcription in the presence of cAMP. E. coli catabolite activator protein
  10692..10784   -  CDS            lacI (fragment): lac repressor; lacI; The lac repressor binds to the lac operator to inhibit transcription in E. coli. This inhibition can be relieved by adding lactose or isopropyl-β-D-thiogalactopyranoside (IPTG).
  10967..11555   -  rep_origin     ori: high-copy-number ColE1/pMB1/pBR322/pUC origin of replication
  11726..12586   -  CDS            AmpR: β-lactamase; bla; confers resistance to ampicillin, carbenicillin, and related antibiotics
  12587..12691   -  promoter       AmpR promoter: bla
