[The description below was written by a language model from this plasmid's Addgene catalogue record and pLannotate feature annotations shown in this document.]
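Description:
pLenti-LbCpf1-U6_FlipArray is a 12.7 kb third-generation-style, self-inactivating HIV-1 lentiviral vector built on the pY109 backbone, designed for Cre-inducible, sequential CRISPR-Cpf1 (Cas12a) mutagenesis in mammalian cells. It is propagated in E. coli through a high-copy ColE1/pUC origin with ampicillin selection, and the backbone also carries an f1 origin and an SV40/EM7-driven bleomycin/Zeocin resistance cassette lying outside the viral genome. The transfer region is framed by a CMV enhancer/promoter-driven truncated 5' LTR and a ΔU3 3' LTR. It contains the Ψ packaging signal, RRE and cPPT/CTS for packaging, Rev-dependent export and nuclear import, along with a WPRE to enhance transcript expression.

Two expression units sit within the provirus. The EF-1α core (EFS) promoter drives LbCpf1 from Lachnospiraceae bacterium ND2006, fused to a nucleoplasmin NLS and a 3xHA tag and followed by a puromycin resistance coding sequence for selecting transduced cells. The linker between the two is not annotated. In the opposite orientation, a human U6 Pol III promoter drives the 137 bp synthetic FlipArray cassette, arranged as direct repeat, lox66, direct repeat, two BsmBI sites for inserting spacers, an inverted lox71, and a six-T terminator. Because Cpf1 processes its own crRNA arrays from direct repeats, only the spacer in the correct orientation yields a functional crRNA. Cre recombination between the oppositely oriented lox66 and lox71 mutant sites inverts the intervening segment, and this inversion is essentially unidirectional because it generates one doubly mutated, poorly recombining site. The flip switches which crRNA is expressed, so that a first and then a second target can be mutated in a programmed order.
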