Addgene plasmid #109349: pLenti-LbCpf1-U6_FlipArray
Purpose: Lentiviral vector to express Cpf1 from EFS promoter, as well as a Cpf1 FlipArray from U6 promoter.
Depositing lab: Sidi Chen. Depositing organization: Yale University. Publication: Programmable sequential mutagenesis by inducible Cpf1 crRNA array inversion. Chow RD, Kim HR, Chen S. Nat Commun. 2018 May 15;9(1):1903. doi: 10.1038/s41467-018-04158-z. PubMed 29765043.
Backbone
  Vector backbone: pY109
  Backbone manufacturer: Feng Zhang
  Backbone size w/o insert (bp): 12630
  Total vector size (bp): 12720
  Modifications to backbone: Modified U6 expression casette to be used for FlipArray.
  Vector type: Mammalian Expression, Lentiviral, Cre/Lox, CRISPR, Synthetic Biology
  Selectable markers: Puromycin
Growth in bacteria
  Bacterial resistance: Ampicillin, 100 μg/mL
  Growth temperature: 37°C
  Growth strain: NEB Stable
  Copy number: High Copy
Gene/Insert
  Gene/Insert name: U6-FlipArray (alt name: U6-DR-lox66-DR-BsmbIx2-lox71'-6T)
  Species: Synthetic
  Insert size (bp): 137
  Promoter: U6
  Cloning method: Gibson Cloning
  Sequencing primers: 5′ gagggcctatttcccatgat; 3′ gggacagcagagatccagtttggT
Terms and licenses: Academic/Nonprofit Terms; Industry Terms: Not Available to Industry
How to cite: pLenti-LbCpf1-U6_FlipArray was a gift from Sidi Chen (Addgene plasmid # 109349 ; http://n2t.net/addgene:109349 ; RRID:Addgene_109349)
